>Addgene plasmid #127661 | pTRIP-SFFV-EGFP-FLAG-cGAS | addgene full sequence | sequence record 249698 | Addgene NGS Result
AAACTACCTACAGAGATTTAAAGCTCTAAGGTAAATATAAAATTTTTAAGTGTATAATGTGTTAAACTAC
TGATTCTAATTGTTTGTGTATTTTAGATTCCAACCTATGGAACTGATGAATGGGAGCAGTGGTGGAATGC
CTTTAATGAGGAAAACCTGTTTTGCTCAGAAGAAATGCCATCTAGTGATGATGAGGCTACTGCTGACTCT
CAACATTCTACTCCTCCAAAAAAGAAGAGAAAGGTAGAAGACCCCAAGGACTTTCCTTCAGAATTGCTAA
GTTTTTTGAGTCATGCTGTGTTTAGTAATAGAACTCTTGCTTGCTTTGCTATTTACACCACAAAGGAAAA
AGCTGCACTGCTATACAAGAAAATTATGGAAAAATATTCTGTAACCTTTATAAGTAGGCATAACAGTTAT
AATCATAACATACTGTTTTTTCTTACTCCACACAGGCATAGAGTGTCTGCTATTAATAACTATGCTCAAA
AATTGTGTACCTTTAGCTTTTTAATTTGTAAAGGGGTTAATAAGGAATATTTGATGTATAGTGCCTTGAC
TAGAGATCATAATCAGCCATACCACATTTGTAGAGGTTTTACTTGCTTTAAAAAACCTCCCACACCTCCC
CCTGAACCTGAAACATAAAATGAATGCAATTGTTGTTGTTAACTTGTTTATTGCAGCTTATAATGGTTAC
AAATAAAGCAATAGCATCACAAATTTCACAAATAAAGCATTTTTTTCACTGCATTCTAGTTGTGGTTTGT
CCAAACTCATCAATGTATCTTATCATGTCTGGATCAACTGGATAACTCAAGCTAACCAAAATCATCCCAA
ACTTCCCACCCCATACCCTATTACCACTGCCAATTACCTGTGGTTTCATTTACTCTAAACCTGTGATTCC
TCTGAATTATTTTCATTTTAAAGAAATTGTATTTGTTAAATATGTACTACAAACTTAGTAGTTGGAAGGG
CTAATTCACTCCCAAAGAAGACAAGATATCCTTGATCTGTGGATCTACCACACACAAGGCTACTTCCCTG
ATTAGCAGAACTACACACCAGGGCCAGGGGTCAGATATCCACTGACCTTTGGATGGTGCTACAAGCTAGT
ACCAGTTGAGCCAGATAAGGTAGAAGAGGCCAATAAAGGAGAGAACACCAGCTTGTTACACCCTGTGAGC
CTGCATGGGATGGATGACCCGGAGAGAGAAGTGTTAGAGTGGAGGTTTGACAGCCGCCTAGCATTTCATC
ACGTGGCCCGAGAGCTGCATCCGGAGTACTTCAAGAACTGCTGATATCGAGCTTGCTACAAGGGACTTTC
CGCTGGGGACTTTCCAGGGAGGCGTGGCCTGGGCGGGACTGGGGAGTGGCGAGCCCTCAGATCCTGCATA
TAAGCAGCTGCTTTTTGCCTGTACTGGGTCTCTCTGGTTAGACCAGATCTGAGCCTGGGAGCTCTCTGGC
TAACTAGGGAACCCACTGCTTAAGCCTCAATAAAGCTTGCCTTGAGTGCTTCAAGTAGTGTGTGCCCGTC
TGTTGTGTGACTCTGGTAACTAGAGATCCCTCAGACCCTTTTAGTCAGTGTGGAAAATCTCTAGCAGTGG
CGCCCGAACAGGGACTTGAAAGCGAAAGGGAAACCAGAGGAGCTCTCTCGACGCAGGACTCGGCTTGCTG
AAGCGCGCACGGCAAGAGGCGAGGGGCGGCGACTGGTGAGTACGCCAAAAATTTTGACTAGCGGAGGCTA
GAAGGAGAGAGATGGGTGCGAGAGCGTCAGTATTAAGCGGGGGAGAATTAGATCGCGATGGGAAAAAATT
CGGTTAAGGCCAGGGGGAAAGAAAAAATATAAATTAAAACATATAGTATGGGCAAGCAGGGAGCTAGAAC
GATTCGCAGTTAATCCTGGCCTGTTAGAAACATCAGAAGGCTGTAGACAAATACTGGGACAGCTACAACC
ATCCCTTCAGACAGGATCAGAAGAACTTAGATCATTATATAATACAGTAGCAACCCTCTATTGTGTGCAT
CAAAGGATAGAGATAAAAGACACCAAGGAAGCTTTAGACAAGATAGAGGAAGAGCAAAACAAAAGTAAGA
CCACCGCACAGCAAGCGGCCGCTGATCTTCAGACCTGGAGGAGGAGATATGAGGGACAATTGGAGAAGTG
AATTATATAAATATAAAGTAGTAAAAATTGAACCATTAGGAGTAGCACCCACCAAGGCAAAGAGAAGAGT
GGTGCAGAGAGAAAAAAGAGCAGTGGGAATAGGAGCTTTGTTCCTTGGGTTCTTGGGAGCAGCAGGAAGC
ACTATGGGCGCAGCGTCAATGACGCTGACGGTACAGGCCAGACAATTATTGTCTGGTATAGTGCAGCAGC
AGAACAATTTGCTGAGGGCTATTGAGGCGCAACAGCATCTGTTGCAACTCACAGTCTGGGGCATCAAGCA
GCTCCAGGCAAGAATCCTGGCTGTGGAAAGATACCTAAAGGATCAACAGCTCCTGGGGATTTGGGGTTGC
TCTGGAAAACTCATTTGCACCACTGCTGTGCCTTGGAATGCTAGTTGGAGTAATAAATCTCTGGAACAGA
TTTGGAATCACACGACCTGGATGGAGTGGGACAGAGAAATTAACAATTACACAAGCTTAATACACTCCTT
AATTGAAGAATCGCAAAACCAGCAAGAAAAGAATGAACAAGAATTATTGGAATTAGATAAATGGGCAAGT
TTGTGGAATTGGTTTAACATAACAAATTGGCTGTGGTATATAAAATTATTCATAATGATAGTAGGAGGCT
TGGTAGGTTTAAGAATAGTTTTTGCTGTACTTTCTATAGTGAATAGAGTTAGGCAGGGATATTCACCATT
ATCGTTTCAGACCCACCTCCCAACCCCGAGGGGACCCGACAGGCCCGAAGGAATAGAAGAAGAAGGTGGA
GAGAGAGACAGAGACAGATCCATTCGATTAGTGAACGGATCTCGACGGTATCGCCGAATTCACAAATGGC
AGTATTCATCCACAATTTTAAAAGAAAAGGGGGGATTGGGGGGTACAGTGCAGGGGAAAGAATAGTAGAC
ATAATAGCAACAGACATACAAACTAAAGAATTACAAAAACAAATTACAAAAATTCAAAATTTTCGGGTTT
ATTACAGGGACAGCAGAGATCCACTTTGGCTGATACGCGTCTGCAGCCCCGATAAAATAAAAGATTTTAT
TTAGTCTCCAGAAAAAGGGGGGAATGAAAGACCCCACCTGTAGGTTTGGCAAGCTAGCTGCAGTAACGCC
ATTTTGCAAGGCATGGAAAAATACCAAACCAAGAATAGAGAAGTTCAGATCAAGGGCGGGTACATGAAAA
TAGCTAACGTTGGGCCAAACAGGATATCTGCGGTGAGCAGTTTCGGCCCCGGCCCGGGGCCAAGAACAGA
TGGTCACCGCAGTTTCGGCCCCGGCCCGAGGCCAAGAACAGATGGTCCCCAGATATGGCCCAACCCTCAG
CAGTTTCTTAAGACCCATCAGATGTTTCCAGGCTCCCCCAAGGACCTGAAATGACCCTGCGCCTTATTTG
AATTAACCAATCAGCCTGCTTCTCGCTTCTGTTCGCGCGCTTCTGCTTCCCGAGCTCTATAAAAGAGCTC
ACAACCCCTCACTCGGCGCGCCAGTCCTCCGACAGACTGAGTCGCCCGGGCCGCGGCCGCGGGCTAGCGG
ATCCCCACCGGTCGCCACCATGGTGAGCAAGGGCGAGGAGCTGTTCACCGGGGTGGTGCCCATCCTGGTC
GAGCTGGACGGCGACGTAAACGGCCACAAGTTCAGCGTGTCCGGCGAGGGCGAGGGCGATGCCACCTACG
GCAAGCTGACCCTGAAGTTCATCTGCACCACCGGCAAGCTGCCCGTGCCCTGGCCCACCCTCGTGACCAC
CCTGACCTACGGCGTGCAGTGCTTCAGCCGCTACCCCGACCACATGAAGCAGCACGACTTCTTCAAGTCC
GCCATGCCCGAAGGCTACGTCCAGGAGCGCACCATCTTCTTCAAGGACGACGGCAACTACAAGACCCGCG
CCGAGGTGAAGTTCGAGGGCGACACCCTGGTGAACCGCATCGAGCTGAAGGGCATCGACTTCAAGGAGGA
CGGCAACATCCTGGGGCACAAGCTGGAGTACAACTACAACAGCCACAACGTCTATATCATGGCCGACAAG
CAGAAGAACGGCATCAAGGTGAACTTCAAGATCCGCCACAACATCGAGGACGGCAGCGTGCAGCTCGCCG
ACCACTACCAGCAGAACACCCCCATCGGCGACGGCCCCGTGCTGCTGCCCGACAACCACTACCTGAGCAC
CCAGTCCGCCCTGAGCAAAGACCCCAACGAGAAGCGCGATCACATGGTCCTGCTGGAGTTCGTGACCGCC
GCCGGGATCACTCTCGGCATGGACGAGCTGTACAAGACTAGTGACTACAAAGACGATGACGACAAGATGC
AGCCTTGGCACGGAAAGGCCATGCAGAGAGCTTCCGAGGCCGGAGCCACTGCCCCCAAGGCTTCCGCACG
GAATGCCAGGGGCGCCCCGATGGATCCCAACGAGTCTCCGGCTGCCCCCGAGGCCGCCCTGCCTAAGGCG
GGAAAGTTCGGCCCCGCCAGGAAGTCGGGATCCCGGCAGAAAAAGAGCGCCCCGGACACCCAGGAGAGGC
CGCCCGTCCGCGCAACTGGGGCCCGCGCCAAAAAGGCCCCTCAGCGCGCCCAGGACACGCAGCCGTCTGA
CGCCACCAGCGCCCCTGGGGCAGAGGGGCTGGAGCCTCCTGCGGCTCGGGAGCCGGCTCTTTCCAGGGCT
GGTTCTTGCCGCCAGAGGGGCGCGCGCTGCTCCACGAAGCCAAGACCCCCGCCCGGGCCCTGGGACGTGC
CCAGCCCCGGCCTGCCGGTCTCGGCCCCCATTCTCGTACGGAGGGATGCGGCGCCTGGGGCCTCGAAGCT
CCGGGCGGTTTTGGAGAAGTTGAAGCTCAGCCGCGATGATATCTCCACGGCGGCGGGGATGGTGAAAGGG
GTTGTGGACCACCTGCTGCTCAGACTGAAGTGCGACTCCGCGTTCAGAGGCGTCGGGCTGCTGAACACCG
GGAGCTACTATGAGCACGTGAAGATTTCTGCACCTAATGAATTTGATGTCATGTTTAAACTGGAAGTCCC
CAGAATTCAACTAGAAGAATATTCCAACACTCGTGCATATTACTTTGTGAAATTTAAAAGAAATCCGAAA
GAAAATCATCTGAGTCAGTTTTTAGAAGGTGAAATATTATCAGCTTCTAAGATGCTGTCAAAGTTTAGGA
AAATCATTAAGGAAGAAATTAACGACATTAAAGATACAGATGTCATCATGAAGAGGAAAAGAGGAGGGAG
CCCTGCTGTAACACTTCTTATTAGTGAAAAAATATCTGTGGATATAACCCTGGCTTTGGAATCAAAAAGT
AGCTGGCCTGCTAGCACCCAAGAAGGCCTGCGCATTCAAAACTGGCTTTCAGCAAAAGTTAGGAAGCAAC
TACGACTAAAGCCATTTTACCTTGTACCCAAGCATGCAAAGGAAGGAAATGGTTTCCAAGAAGAAACATG
GCGGCTATCCTTCTCTCACATCGAAAAGGAAATTTTGAACAATCATGGAAAATCTAAAACGTGCTGTGAA
AACAAAGAAGAGAAATGTTGCAGGAAAGATTGTTTAAAACTAATGAAATACCTTTTAGAACAGCTGAAAG
AAAGGTTTAAAGACAAAAAACATCTGGATAAATTCTCTTCTTATCATGTGAAAACTGCCTTCTTTCACGT
ATGTACCCAGAACCCTCAAGACAGTCAGTGGGACCGCAAAGACCTGGGCCTCTGCTTTGATAACTGCGTG
ACATACTTTCTTCAGTGCCTCAGGACAGAAAAACTTGAGAATTATTTTATTCCTGAATTCAATCTATTCT
CTAGCAACTTAATTGACAAAAGAAGTAAAGAATTTCTGACAAAGCAAATTGAATATGAAAGAAACAATGA
GTTTCCAGTTTTTGATGAATTTTGACTCGAGACCTAGAAAAACATGGAGCAATCACAAGTAGCAATACAG
CAGCTACCAATGCTGATTGTGCCTGGCTAGAAGCACAAGAGGAGGAGGAGGTGGGTTTTCCAGTCACACC
TCAGGTACCTTTAAGACCAATGACTTACAAGGCAGCTGTAGATCTTAGCCACTTTTTAAAAGAAAAGGGG
GGACTGGAAGGGCTAATTCACTCCCAACGAAGACAAAATCGTCGAGAGATGCTGCATATAAGCAGCTGCT
TTTTGCTTGTACTGGGTCTCTCTGGTTAGACCAGATCTGAGCCTGGGAGCTCTCTGGCTAACTAGGGAAC
CCACTGCTTAAGCCTCAATAAAGCTTGCCTTGAGTGCTTCAAGTAGTGTGTGCCCGTCTGTTGTGTGACT
CTGGTAACTAGAGATCCCTCAGACCCTTTTAGTCAGTGTGGAAAATCTCTAGCAGTAGTAGTTCATGTCA
TCTTATTATTCAGTATTTATAACTTGCAAAGAAATGAATATCAGAGAGTGAGAGGCCTTGACATTATAAT
AGATTTAGCAGGAATTGAACTAGGAGTGGAGCACACAGGCAAAGCTGCAGAAGTACTTGGAAGAAGCCAC
CAGAGATACTCACGATTCTGCACATACCTGGCTAATCCCAGATCCTAAGGATTACATTAAGTTTACTAAC
ATTTATATAATGATTTATAGTTTAAAGTATAAACTTATCTAATTTACTATTCTGACAGATATTAATTAAT
CCTCAAATATCATAAGAGATGATTACTATTATCCCCATTTAACACAAGAGGAAACTGAGAGGGAAAGATG
TTGAAGTAATTTTCCCACAATTACAGCATCCGTTAGTTACGACTCTATGATCTTCTGACACAAATTCCAT
TTACTCCTCACCCTATGACTCAGTCGAATATATCAAAGTTATGGACATTATGCTAAGTAACAAATTACCC
TTTTATATAGTAAATACTGAGTAGATTGAGAGAAGAAATTGTTTGCAAACCTGAATAGCTTCAAGAAGAA
GAGAAGTGAGGATAAGAATAACAGTTGTCATTTAACAAGTTTTAACAAGTAACTTGGTTAGAAAGGGATT
CAAATGCATAAAGCAAGGGATAAATTTTTCTGGCAACAAGACTATACAATATAACCTTAAATATGACTTC
AAATAATTGTTGGAACTTGATAAAACTAATTAAATATTATTGAAGATTATCAATATTATAAATGTAATTT
ACTTTTAAAAAGGGAACATAGAAATGTGTATCATTAGAGTAGAAAACAATCCTTATTATCACAATTTGTC
AAAACAAGTTTGTTATTAACACAAGTAGAATACTGCATTCAATTAAGTTGACTGCAGATTTTGTGTTTTG
TTAAAATTAGAAAGAGATAACAACAATTTGAATTATTGAAAGTAACATGTAAATAGTTCTACATACGTTC
TTTTGACATCTTGTTCAATCATTGATCGAAGTTCTTTATCTTGGAAGAATTTGTTCCAAAGACTCTGAAA
TAAGGAAAACAATCTATTATATAGTCTCACACCTTTGTTTTACTTTTAGTGATTTCAATTTAATAATGTA
AATGGTTAAAATTTATTCTTCTCTGAGATCATTTCACATTGCAGATAGAAAACCTGAGACTGGGGTAATT
TTTATTAAAATCTAATTTAATCTCAGAAACACATCTTTATTCTAACATCAATTTTTCCAGTTTGATATTA
TCATATAAAGTCAGCCTTCCTCATCTGCAGGTTCCACAACAAAAATCCAACCAACTGTGGATCAAAAATA
TTGGGAAAAAATTAAAAATAGCAATACAACAATAAAAAAATACAAATCAGAAAAACAGCACAGTATAACA
ACTTTATTTAGCATTTACAATCTATTAGGTATTATAAGTAATCTAGCCAGATCCTCTACGCCGGACGCAT
CGTGGCCGGCATCACCGGCGCCACAGGTGCGGTTGCTGGCGCCTATATCGCCGACATCACCGATGGGGAA
GATCGGGCTCGCCACTTCGGGCTCATGAGCGCTTGTTTCGGCGTGGGTATGGTGGCAGGCCCCGTGGCCG
GGGGACTGTTGGGCGCCATCTCCTTGCATGCACCATTCCTTGCGGCGGCGGTGCTCAACGGCCTCAACCT
ACTACTGGGCTGCTTCCTAATGCAGGAGTCGCATAAGGGAGAGCGTCGAATGGTGCACTCTCAGTACAAT
CTGCTCTGATGCCGCATAGTTAAGCCAGCCCCGACACCCGCCAACACCCGCTGACGCGCCCTGACGGGCT
TGTCTGCTCCCGGCATCCGCTTACAGACAAGCTGTGACCGTCTCCGGGAGCTGCATGTGTCAGAGGTTTT
CACCGTCATCACCGAAACGCGCGAGACGAAAGGGCCTCGTGATACGCCTATTTTTATAGGTTAATGTCAT
GATAATAATGGTTTCTTAGACGTCAGGTGGCACTTTTCGGGGAAATGTGCGCGGAACCCCTATTTGTTTA
TTTTTCTAAATACATTCAAATATGTATCCGCTCATGAGACAATAACCCTGATAAATGCTTCAATAATATT
GAAAAAGGAAGAGTATGAGTATTCAACATTTCCGTGTCGCCCTTATTCCCTTTTTTGCGGCATTTTGCCT
TCCTGTTTTTGCTCACCCAGAAACGCTGGTGAAAGTAAAAGATGCTGAAGATCAGTTGGGTGCACGAGTG
GGTTACATCGAACTGGATCTCAACAGCGGTAAGATCCTTGAGAGTTTTCGCCCCGAAGAACGTTTTCCAA
TGATGAGCACTTTTAAAGTTCTGCTATGTGGCGCGGTATTATCCCGTATTGACGCCGGGCAAGAGCAACT
CGGTCGCCGCATACACTATTCTCAGAATGACTTGGTTGAGTACTCACCAGTCACAGAAAAGCATCTTACG
GATGGCATGACAGTAAGAGAATTATGCAGTGCTGCCATAACCATGAGTGATAACACTGCGGCCAACTTAC
TTCTGACAACGATCGGAGGACCGAAGGAGCTAACCGCTTTTTTGCACAACATGGGGGATCATGTAACTCG
CCTTGATCGTTGGGAACCGGAGCTGAATGAAGCCATACCAAACGACGAGCGTGACACCACGATGCCTGTA
GCAATGGCAACAACGTTGCGCAAACTATTAACTGGCGAACTACTTACTCTAGCTTCCCGGCAACAATTAA
TAGACTGGATGGAGGCGGATAAAGTTGCAGGACCACTTCTGCGCTCGGCCCTTCCGGCTGGCTGGTTTAT
TGCTGATAAATCTGGAGCCGGTGAGCGTGGGTCTCGCGGTATCATTGCAGCACTGGGGCCAGATGGTAAG
CCCTCCCGTATCGTAGTTATCTACACGACGGGGAGTCAGGCAACTATGGATGAACGAAATAGACAGATCG
CTGAGATAGGTGCCTCACTGATTAAGCATTGGTAACTGTCAGACCAAGTTTACTCATATATACTTTAGAT
TGATTTAAAACTTCATTTTTAATTTAAAAGGATCTAGGTGAAGATCCTTTTTGATAATCTCATGACCAAA
ATCCCTTAACGTGAGTTTTCGTTCCACTGAGCGTCAGACCCCGTAGAAAAGATCAAAGGATCTTCTTGAG
ATCCTTTTTTTCTGCGCGTAATCTGCTGCTTGCAAACAAAAAAACCACCGCTACCAGCGGTGGTTTGTTT
GCCGGATCAAGAGCTACCAACTCTTTTTCCGAAGGTAACTGGCTTCAGCAGAGCGCAGATACCAAATACT
GTTCTTCTAGTGTAGCCGTAGTTAGGCCACCACTTCAAGAACTCTGTAGCACCGCCTACATACCTCGCTC
TGCTAATCCTGTTACCAGTGGCTGCTGCCAGTGGCGATAAGTCGTGTCTTACCGGGTTGGACTCAAGACG
ATAGTTACCGGATAAGGCGCAGCGGTCGGGCTGAACGGGGGGTTCGTGCACACAGCCCAGCTTGGAGCGA
ACGACCTACACCGAACTGAGATACCTACAGCGTGAGCTATGAGAAAGCGCCACGCTTCCCGAAGGGAGAA
AGGCGGACAGGTATCCGGTAAGCGGCAGGGTCGGAACAGGAGAGCGCACGAGGGAGCTTCCAGGGGGAAA
CGCCTGGTATCTTTATAGTCCTGTCGGGTTTCGCCACCTCTGACTTGAGCGTCGATTTTTGTGATGCTCG
TCAGGGGGGCGGAGCCTATGGAAAAACGCCAGCAACGCGGCCTTTTTACGGTTCCTGGCCTTTTGCTGGC
CTTTTGCTCACATGTTCTTTCCTGCGTTATCCCCTGATTCTGTGGATAACCGTATTACCGCCTTTGAGTG
AGCTGATACCGCTCGCCGCAGCCGAACGACCGAGCGCAGCGAGTCAGTGAGCGAGGAAGCGGAAGAGCGC
CCAATACGCAAACCGCCTCTCCCCGCGCGTTGGCCGATTCATTAATGCAGCTGTGGAATGTGTGTCAGTT
AGGGTGTGGAAAGTCCCCAGGCTCCCCAGCAGGCAGAAGTATGCAAAGCATGCATCTCAATTAGTCAGCA
ACCAGGTGTGGAAAGTCCCCAGGCTCCCCAGCAGGCAGAAGTATGCAAAGCATGCATCTCAATTAGTCAG
CAACCATAGTCCCGCCCCTAACTCCGCCCATCCCGCCCCTAACTCCGCCCAGTTCCGCCCATTCTCCGCC
CCATGGCTGACTAATTTTTTTTATTTATGCAGAGGCCGAGGCCGCCTCGGCCTCTGAGCTATTCCAGAAG
TAGTGAGGAGGCTTTTTTGGAGGCCTAGGCTTTTGCAAAAAGCTTGGACACAAGACAGGCTTGCGAGATA
TGTTTGAGAATACCACTTTATCCCGCGTCAGGGAGAGGCAGTGCGTAAAAAGACGCGGACTCATGTGAAA
TACTGGTTTTTAGTGCGCCAGATCTCTATAATCTCGCGCAACCTATTTTCCCCTCGAACACTTTTTAAGC
CGTAGATAAACAGGCTGGGACACTTCACATGAGCGAAAAATACATCGTCACCTGGGACATGTTGCAGATC
CATGCACGTAAACTCGCAAGCCGACTGATGCCTTCTGAACAATGGAAAGGCATTATTGCCGTAAGCCGTG
GCGGTCTGTACCGGGTGCGTTACTGGCGCGTGAACTGGGTATTCGTCATGTCGATACCGTTTGTATTTCC
AGCTACGATCACGACAACCAGCGCGAGCTTAAAGTGCTGAAACGCGCAGAAGGCGATGGCGAAGGCTTCA
TCGTTATTGATGACCTGGTGGATACCGGTGGTACTGCGGTTGCGATTCGTGAAATGTATCCAAAAGCGCA
CTTTGTCACCATCTTCGCAAAACCGGCTGGTCGTCCGCTGGTTGATGACTATGTTGTTGATATCCCGCAA
GATACCTGGATTGAACAGCCGTGGGATATGGGCGTCGTATTCGTCCCGCCAATCTCCGGTCGCTAATCTT
TTCAACGCCTGGCACTGCCGGGCGTTGTTCTTTTTAACTTCAGGCGGGTTACAATAGTTTCCAGTAAGTA
TTCTGGAGGCTGCATCCATGACACAGGCAAACCTGAGCGAAACCCTGTTCAAACCCCGCTTTAAACATCC
TGAAACCTCGACGCTAGTCCGCCGCTTTAATCACGGCGCACAACCGCCTGTGCAGTCGGCCCTTGATGGT
AAAACCATCCCTCACTGGTATCGCATGATTAACCGTCTGATGTGGATCTGGCGCGGCATTGACCCACGCG
AAATCCTCGACGTCCAGGCACGTATTGTGATGAGCGATGCCGAACGTACCGACGATGATTTATACGATAC
GGTGATTGGCTACCGTGGCGGCAACTGGATTTATGAGTGGGCCCCGGATCTTTGTGAAGGAACCTTACTT
CTGTGGTGTGACATAATTGGACAAACTACCTACAGAGATTTAAAGCTCTAAGGTAAATATAAA
Features (pLannotate 1.2.2; 31 found; start..end, strand, type, name):
      1..29      +  CDS            small t antigen (fragment): SV40 (simian virus 40) small t antigen
     31..96      +  intron         small t intron: SV40 (simian virus 40) small t antigen intron
    226..246     +  CDS            SV40 NLS: nuclear localization signal of SV40 (simian virus 40) large T antigen
    565..648     +  CDS            large T antigen (fragment): large T antigen from SV40 (simian virus 40)
    671..805     +  polyA_signal   SV40 poly(A) signal: SV40 polyadenylation signal
    972..1301    +  CDS            nef (fragment): NEF_HV1BR - Experimental evidence at protein level: Swiss-Prot protein existence level 1. Extracellular Nef protein targets CD4(+) T-lymphocytes for apoptosis by interacting with CXCR4 surface receptors (PubMed:14990729). From Human immunodeficiency virus type 1 group M subtype B (isolate BRU/LAI) (HIV-1).
   1349..1606    +  LTR            5' LTR (truncated): truncated 5' long terminal repeat (LTR) from HIV-1
   1653..1778    +  misc_feature   HIV-1 Ψ: packaging signal of human immunodeficiency virus type 1
   1762..2125    +  CDS            HIV-1 gag (fragment): gag protein from human immunodeficiency virus 1; gag
   2271..2504    +  misc_feature   RRE: The Rev response element (RRE) of HIV-1 allows for Rev-dependent mRNA export from the nucleus to the cytoplasm.
   2881..2981    +  CDS            Rev (fragment): human immunodeficiency virus 1 (HIV-1) Rev protein; rev; enhances nuclear export of unspliced and incompletely spliced viral mRNAs
   3026..3143    +  misc_feature   cPPT/CTS: central polypurine tract and central termination sequence of HIV-1
   3283..3690    +  promoter       SFFV promoter: spleen focus-forming virus long terminal repeat (LTR) promoter
   3730..4446    +  CDS            EGFP: EGFP is a basic (constitutively fluorescent) green fluorescent protein published in 1996, derived from Aequorea victoria. It is reported to be a rapidly-maturing weak dimer with moderate acid sensitivity.
   4477..6042    +  CDS            CGAS: CGAS_HUMAN - Also known as C6orf150 From Homo sapiens (Human).
   6045..6233    +  CDS            nef (fragment): NEF_HV1Z2 - Experimental evidence at protein level: Swiss-Prot protein existence level 1. Extracellular Nef protein targets CD4(+) T-lymphocytes for apoptosis by interacting with CXCR4 surface receptors. From Human immunodeficiency virus type 1 group M subtype D (isolate Z2/CDC-Z34) (HIV-1).
   6235..6266    +  LTR            3' LTR (ΔU3) (fragment): self-inactivating 3' long terminal repeat (LTR) from HIV-1
   6314..6494    +  LTR            5' LTR (truncated): truncated 5' long terminal repeat (LTR) from HIV-1
   7456..7554    -  CDS            TBC1D5 (fragment): TBCD5_HUMAN - Also known as KIAA0210. Experimental evidence at protein level: Swiss-Prot protein existence level 1. May act as a GTPase-activating protein (GAP) for Rab family protein(s). May act as a GAP for RAB7A. Can displace RAB7A and retromer CSC subcomplex from the endosomal membrane to the cytosol; at least retromer displacement seems to require its catalytic activity (PubMed:19531583, PubMed:20923837). Required for retrograde transport of cargo proteins from endosomes to the trans-Golgi network (TGN); the function seems to require its catalytic activity. Involved in regulation of autop
   7960..8239    +  CDS            TcR (fragment): tetracycline efflux protein; tet; confers resistance to tetracycline
   8240..8288    -  misc_feature   bom (fragment): basis of mobility region from pBR322
   8390..8425    -  CDS            rop (fragment): Rop protein, which maintains plasmids at low copy number; rop
   8520..8624    +  promoter       AmpR promoter: bla
   8625..9485    +  CDS            AmpR: β-lactamase; bla; confers resistance to ampicillin, carbenicillin, and related antibiotics
   9656..10244   +  rep_origin     ori: high-copy-number ColE1/pMB1/pBR322/pUC origin of replication
  10427..10483   +  CDS            lacI (fragment): lac repressor; lacI; The lac repressor binds to the lac operator to inhibit transcription in E. coli. This inhibition can be relieved by adding lactose or isopropyl-β-D-thiogalactopyranoside (IPTG).
  10490..10819   +  promoter       SV40 promoter: SV40 enhancer and early promoter
  11019..11138   +  CDS            gpt (fragment): XGPT_ECOLI - Also known as gpp, gxu. Experimental evidence at protein level: Swiss-Prot protein existence level 1. Purine salvage pathway enzyme that catalyzes the transfer of the ribosyl-5-phosphate group from 5-phospho-alpha-D-ribose 1- diphosphate (PRPP) to the N9 position of the 6-oxopurines guanine and xanthine to form the corresponding ribonucleotides GMP (guanosine 5'- monophosphate) and XMP (xanthosine 5'-monophosphate), with the release of PPi. To a lesser extent, also acts on hypoxanthine (PubMed:9100006, PubMed:3886014). Does not ribophosphorylate adenine (PubMed:3886014). From Esch
  11138..11473   +  CDS            gpt (fragment): XGPT_ECOLI - Also known as gpp, gxu. Experimental evidence at protein level: Swiss-Prot protein existence level 1. Purine salvage pathway enzyme that catalyzes the transfer of the ribosyl-5-phosphate group from 5-phospho-alpha-D-ribose 1- diphosphate (PRPP) to the N9 position of the 6-oxopurines guanine and xanthine to form the corresponding ribonucleotides GMP (guanosine 5'- monophosphate) and XMP (xanthosine 5'-monophosphate), with the release of PPi. To a lesser extent, also acts on hypoxanthine (PubMed:9100006, PubMed:3886014). Does not ribophosphorylate adenine (PubMed:3886014). From Esch
  11568..11873   +  CDS            frsA (fragment): FRSA_ECOLI - Also known as yafA. Experimental evidence at protein level: Swiss-Prot protein existence level 1. Catalyzes the hydrolysis of esters (PubMed:15808744). Displays esterase activity toward pNP-butyrate (PubMed:15808744). May stimulate mixed-acid fermentation by acting as a fermentation/respiration switch that down-regulates respiration and up- regulates fermentation rates (PubMed:15169777). From Escherichia coli (strain K12).
  11877..1       +  intron         large T intron (fragment) (across the origin): SV40 (simian virus 40) large T antigen intron
