[The description below was written by a language model from this plasmid's Addgene catalogue record and pLannotate feature annotations shown in this document.]
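Description:
pTRIP-SFFV-EGFP-FLAG-cGAS is an HIV-1-derived lentiviral transfer plasmid of about 12 kb, built on the pTRIP-SFFV backbone and designed to over-express human cGAS (cyclic GMP-AMP synthase, the cytosolic DNA sensor) as a fluorescent, epitope-tagged fusion. In bacteria it is maintained through a high-copy ColE1/pUC-type origin and selected with ampicillin via the β-lactamase gene. The backbone also carries remnants of older vectors: fragments of the tetracycline resistance gene, bom and rop from pBR322, and an SV40 early promoter followed by E. coli gpt fragments and SV40 small t/large T intron and polyadenylation sequences. These appear to be the leftovers of a gpt selection cassette, and the record assigns them no function. No dedicated mammalian selection marker lies within the viral genome, so EGFP fluorescence is the readout for transduced cells.

The viral portion contains a 5' LTR annotated as truncated, the Ψ packaging signal extending into a gag fragment, the Rev response element for Rev-dependent nuclear export of the genomic RNA, and the central polypurine tract/termination sequence (cPPT/CTS). It ends in a ΔU3 self-inactivating 3' LTR, which disables LTR promoter activity after integration. Expression therefore depends on the internal spleen focus-forming virus (SFFV) LTR promoter, a strong constitutive promoter. This promoter drives EGFP followed by the CGAS coding sequence. The catalogue places a FLAG tag between the two, which fits the short unannotated gap in the feature table, although the tag itself was not annotated. No WPRE is listed. The construct is suited to producing lentiviral particles, with packaging and envelope functions supplied in trans, for stable expression, imaging and FLAG-based detection or pulldown of cGAS. The associated work examined cGAS nuclear localisation, its association with centromeric DNA, and innate immune activation.
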