Addgene plasmid #127661: pTRIP-SFFV-EGFP-FLAG-cGAS
Purpose: Over-express EGFP-FLAG-cGAS
Depositing lab: Nicolas Manel. Depositing organization: Institut Curie. Publication: The N-Terminal Domain of cGAS Determines Preferential Association with Centromeric DNA and Innate Immune Activation in the Nucleus. Gentili M, Lahaye X, Nadalin F, Nader GPF, Puig Lombardi E, Herve S, De Silva NS, Rookhuizen DC, Zueva E, Goudot C, Maurin M, Bochnakian A, Amigorena S, Piel M, Fachinetti D, Londono-Vallejo A, Manel N. Cell Rep. 2019 Feb 26;26(9):2377-2393.e13. doi: 10.1016/j.celrep.2019.01.105. PubMed 30811988.
Backbone
  Vector backbone: pTRIP-SFFV
  Vector type: Lentiviral
Growth in bacteria
  Bacterial resistance: Ampicillin, 100 μg/mL
  Growth temperature: 30°C
  Growth strain: NEB Stable
  Copy number: High Copy
Gene/Insert
  Gene/Insert name: cGAS
  Species: H. sapiens (human)
  Entrez Gene: CGAS (a.k.a. C6orf150, D4, MB21D1, h-cGAS)
  Tag / fusion protein: EGFP-Flag (N terminal on insert)
  Cloning method: Unknown
Terms and licenses: Academic/Nonprofit Terms; Industry Terms: Not Available to Industry
How to cite: pTRIP-SFFV-EGFP-FLAG-cGAS was a gift from Nicolas Manel (Addgene plasmid # 127661 ; http://n2t.net/addgene:127661 ; RRID:Addgene_127661)
